>Addgene plasmid #32384 | pcDNA3.1-Peredox-mCherry-NLS | addgene full sequence | sequence record 456272 | Addgene NGS Result
GAGGTCTATATAAGCAGAGCTCTCTGGCTAACTAGAGAACCCACTGCTTACTGGCTTATCGAAATTAATA
CGACTCACTATAGGGAGACCCAAGCTGGCTAGCTCTAGATTGGGCCCACCATGGTTGCTAGCAAAGTTCC
TGAAGCAGCCATTTCCAGACTGATTACTTACCTGAGAATTCTGGAAGAGCTGGAAGCCCAAGGTGTACAC
CGCACCGCCTCCGAGCAACTGGGCGAGCTGGCCCAGGTCACCGCCTTCCAGGTTGATAAGGACCTGTCCT
ACTTCGGCTCCTACGGCACTGACGGCGTTGGCTACACTGTACCGGTCCTCAAGAGAGAACTGCGCCATAT
CCTCGGTCTGAACCGCAAATGGGGCCTGTGCATCGTGGGGATGGGCCGCCTGGGATCCGCTCTTGCTGAT
TGGCCTGGTTTTGGCGAGAGCTTCGAGCTGCGCGGTTTCTTCGATGTTGACCCAGGTATGGTTGGTCGGC
CGGTTCGCGGTGGTGTTATCGAACACGTTGATCTGCTGCCCCAGCGCGTACCTGGTCGCATCGAAATCGC
TCTGCTGACGGTTCCACGCGAGGCAGCACAGAAGGCTGCCGACCTGCTGGTTGCCGCTGGCATCAAGGGC
ATCCTGAACTTCGCTCCAGTTGTACTGGAGGTTCCCAAGGAAGTGGCTGTTGAGAACGTTGACATCCTGG
CCGGTCTGACGCGTCTGAGCTTTGCCATTCTGAACCCCACGTGGAGCGCAGCAGGTGGGCATGGTTTCAC
TGCTCACAACGTGTATATCATGGCTGACAAACAGAAGAACGGTATCAAGGCCAACTTCAAGATCCGCCAC
AACATCGAAGACGGCGGCGTTCAGCTGGCTGATCACTACCAGCAGAACACCCCAATCGGCGACGGCCCTG
TTCTGCTGCCTGACAACCACTACTTAAGCATCCAGTCTAAACTGTCCAAAGACCCAAACGAGAAGCGCGA
CCACATGGTTCTGCTGGAATTTGTTACCGCCGCTGGCATCACCCACGGCATGGACGAACTGTACAAGGGC
GGCACCGGGGGATCTATGGTTTCCAAAGGCGAGGAACTGTTCACTGGTGTTGTTCCTATCCTGGTTGAAC
TGGACGGCGACGTTAACGGCCACAAATTCAGCGTTAGCGGGGAAGGCGAAGGAGACGCTACCTACGGCAA
GCTGACTCTGAAGTTCATCTGCACCACTGGCAAGCTGCCTGTTCCTTGGCCTACCCTGGTTACTACCTTC
TCCTATGGTGTTATGGTTTTCGCCAGATATCCTGACCACATGAAGCAGCACGACTTCTTCAAGAGCGCCA
TGCCTGAGGGCTACGTTCAGGAACGCACCATCTTTTTCAAGGACGACGGCAACTATAAGACACGCGCTGA
GGTTAAGTTCGAGGGCGACACTCTGGTTAACCGCATCGAGCTGAAGGGCATCGACTTCAAGGAGGACGGC
AACATCCTGGGCCATAAGCTTGAATATAACACCAAGGTACCTGAAGCCGCCATCAGCCGCCTCATCACTT
ACCTCCGCATCCTGGAGGAGCTCGAAGCCCAAGGCGTTCACCGCACTGCAAGCGAGCAGCTGGGCGAACT
GGCACAGGTTACAGCATTCCAGGTTGACGAAGATCTGTCCTATTTCGGTTCCTACGGCACCGACGGTGTT
GGCTACACAGTCCCTGTCCTGAAGCGCGAGCTGCGCCACATCCTGGGCCTGAACCGCAAGTGGGGCTTAT
GCATCGTTGGCATGGGCCGCCTCGGTAGTGCACTGGCAGACTGGCCGGGCTTTGGTGAATCTTTCGAACT
GCGCGGCTTCTTCGACGTTGATCCAGGCATGGTTGGGCGCCCTGTTCGCGGTGGCGTTATCGAGCATGTT
GACCTCCTGCCACAGCGCGTCCCGGGTCGCATCGAGATCGCCCTGCTGACCGTTCCTCGCGAAGCTGCAC
AGAAGGCAGCCGACTTACTAGTCGCCGCTGGTATCAAGGGAATTCTGAACTTCGCCCCTGTTGTTCTGGA
GGTTCCTAAGGAAGTTGCTGTTGAAAACGTTGATTTCCTGGCCGGCCTGACCCGCCTGAGCTTCGCAATC
CTGAATCCTAAGTGGCGCGAAGAAATGATGGGTTCCGGAACTGGGGGCAACGCCTCTGACGGTGGTGGGT
CTGGTGGTATGGTGAGCAAGGGCGAGGAGGATAACATGGCCATCATCAAGGAGTTCATGCGCTTCAAGGT
GCACATGGAGGGCTCCGTGAACGGCCACGAGTTCGAGATCGAGGGCGAGGGCGAGGGCCGCCCCTACGAG
GGCACCCAGACCGCCAAGCTGAAGGTGACCAAGGGTGGCCCCCTGCCCTTCGCCTGGGACATCCTGTCCC
CTCAGTTCATGTACGGCTCCAAGGCCTACGTGAAGCACCCCGCCGACATCCCCGACTACTTGAAGCTGTC
CTTCCCCGAGGGCTTCAAGTGGGAGCGCGTGATGAACTTCGAGGACGGCGGCGTGGTGACCGTGACCCAG
GACTCCTCCCTGCAGGACGGCGAGTTCATCTACAAGGTGAAGCTGCGCGGCACCAACTTCCCCTCCGACG
GCCCCGTAATGCAGAAGAAGACCATGGGCTGGGAGGCCTCCTCCGAGCGGATGTACCCCGAGGACGGCGC
CCTGAAGGGCGAGATCAAGCAGAGGCTGAAGCTGAAGGACGGCGGCCACTACGACGCTGAGGTCAAGACC
ACCTACAAGGCCAAGAAGCCCGTGCAGCTGCCCGGCGCCTACAACGTCAACATCAAGTTGGACATCACCT
CCCACAACGAGGACTACACCATCGTGGAACAGTACGAACGCGCCGAGGGCCGCCACTCCACCGGCGGCAT
GGACGAACTGTACAAGCCTAAAAAGAAACGTAAAGTTGAAGATGCTTGAGTCGAGAAGCTTAAGTTTAAA
CCGCTGATCAGCCTCGACTGTGCCTTCTAGTTGCCAGCCATCTGTTGTTTGCCCCTCCCCCGTGCCTTCC
TTGACCCTGGAAGGTGCCACTCCCACTGTCCTTTCCTAATAAAATGAGGAAATTGCATCGCATTGTCTGA
GTAGGTGTCATTCTATTCTGGGGGGTGGGGTGGGGCAGGACAGCAAGGGGGAGGATTGGGAAGACAATAG
CAGGCATGCTGGGGATGCGGTGGGCTCTATGGCTTCTGAGGCGGAAAGAACCAGCTGGGGCTCTAGGGGG
TATCCCC
[124 nt withheld, positions 3228-3351]
C
[91 nt withheld, positions 3353-3443]
A
[49 nt withheld, positions 3445-3493]
CCTTTGACGTTGGAGTCCACGTTCTTT
[37 nt withheld, positions 3521-3557]
ACCCTATCTCGGTCTATTCTTTTGATTTATAAGGGATTTTGCCGATTTCGGCCTATTGGTTAAAAAATGA
GCTGATTTAACAAAAATTTAACGCGAATTAATTCTGTGGAATGTGTGTCAGTTAGGGTGTGGAAAGTCCC
CAGGCTCCCCAGCAGGCAGAAGTATGCAAAGCATGCATCTCAATTAGTCAGCAACCAGGTGTGGAAAGTC
CCCAGGCTCCCCAGCAGGCAGAAGTATGCAAAGCATGCATCTCAATTAGTCAGCAACCATAGTCCCGCCC
CTAACTCCGCCCATCCCGCCCCTAACTCCGCCCAGTTCCGCCCATTCTCCGCCCCATGGCTGACTAATTT
TTTTTATTTATGCAGAGGCCGAGGCCGCCTCTGCCTCTGAGCTATTCCAGAAGTAGTGAGGAGGCTTTTT
TGGAGGCCTAGGCTTTTGCAAAAAGCTCCCGGGAGCTTGTATATCCATTTTCGGATCTGATCAAGAGACA
GGATGAGGATCGTTTCGCATGATTGAACAAGATGGATTGCACGCAGGTTCTCCGGCCGCTTGGGTGGAGA
GGCTATTCGGCTATGACTGGGCACAACAGACAATCGGCTGCTCTGATGCCGCCGTGTTCCGGCTGTCAGC
GCAGGGGCGCCCGGTTCTTTTTGTCAAGACCGACCTGTCCGGTGCCCTGAATGAACTGCAGGACGAGGCA
GCGCGGCTATCGTGGCTGGCCACGACGGGCGTTCCTTGCGCAGCTGTGCTCGACGTTGTCACTGAAGCGG
GAAGGGACTGGCTGCTATTGGGCGAAGTGCCGGGGCAGGATCTCCTGTCATCTCACCTTGCTCCTGCCGA
GAAAGTATCCATCATGGCTGATGCAATGCGGCGGCTGCATACGCTTGATCCGGCTACCTGCCCATTCGAC
CACCAAGCGAAACATCGCATCGAGCGAGCACGTACTCGGATGGAAGCCGGTCTTGTCGATCAGGATGATC
TGGACGAAGAGCATCAGGGGCTCGCGCCAGCCGAACTGTTCGCCAGGCTCAAGGCGCGCATGCCCGACGG
CGAGGATCTCGTCGTGACCCATGGCGATGCCTGCTTGCCGAATATCATGGTGGAAAATGGCCGCTTTTCT
GGATTCATCGACTGTGGCCGGCTGGGTGTGGCGGACCGCTATCAGGACATAGCGTTGGCTACCCGTGATA
TTGCTGAAGAGCTTGGCGGCGAATGGGCTGACCGCTTCCTCGTGCTTTACGGTATCGCCGCTCCCGATTC
GCAGCGCATCGCCTTCTATCGCCTTCTTGACGAGTTCTTCTGAGCGGGACTCTGGGGTTCGAAATGACCG
ACCAAGCGACGCCCAACCTGCCATCACGAGATTTCGATTCCACCGCCGCCTTCTATGAAAGGTTGGGCTT
CGGAATCGTTTTCCGGGACGCCGGCTGGATGATCCTCCAGCGCGGGGATCTCATGCTGGAGTTCTTCGCC
CACCCCAACTTGTTTATTGCAGCTTATAATGGTTACAAATAAAGCAATAGCATCACAAATTTCACAAATA
AAGCATTTTTTTCACTGCATTCTAGTTGTGGTTTGTCCAAACTCATCAATGTATCTTATCATGTCTGTAT
ACCGTCGACCTCTAGCTAGAGCTTGGCGTAATCATGGTCATAGCTGTTTCCTGTGTGAAATTGTTATCCG
CTCACAATTCCACACAACATACGAGCCGGAAGCATAAAGTGTAAAGCCTGGGGTGCCTAATGAGTGAGCT
AACTCACATTAATTGCGTTGCGCTCACTGCCCGCTTTCCAGTCGGGAAACCTGTCGTGCCAGCTGCATTA
ATGAATCGGCCAACGCGCGGGGAGAGGCGGTTTGCGTATTGGGCGCTCTTCCGCTTCCTCGCTCACTGAC
TCGCTGCGCTCGGTCGTTCGGCTGCGGCGAGCGGTATCAGCTCACTCAAAGGCGGTAATACGGTTATCCA
CAGAATCAGGGGATAACGCAGGAAAGAACATGTGAGCAAAAGGCCAGCAAAAGGCCAGGAACCGTAAAAA
GGCCGCGTTGCTGGCGTTTTTCCATAGGCTCCGCCCCCCTGACGAGCATCACAAAAATCGACGCTCAAGT
CAGAGGTGGCGAAACCCGACAGGACTATAAAGATACCAGGCGTTTCCCCCTGGAAGCTCCCTCGTGCGCT
CTCCTGTTCCGACCCTGCCGCTTACCGGATACCTGTCCGCCTTTCTCCCTTCGGGAAGCGTGGCGCTTTC
TCATAGCTCACGCTGTAGGTATCTCAGTTCGGTGTAGGTCGTTCGCTCCAAGCTGGGCTGTGTGCACGAA
CCCCCCGTTCAGCCCGACCGCTGCGCCTTATCCGGTAACTATCGTCTTGAGTCCAACCCGGTAAGACACG
ACTTATCGCCACTGGCAGCAGCCACTGGTAACAGGATTAGCAGAGCGAGGTATGTAGGCGGTGCTACAGA
GTTCTTGAAGTGGTGGCCTAACTACGGCTACACTAGAAGAACAGTATTTGGTATCTGCGCTCTGCTGAAG
CCAGTTACCTTCGGAAAAAGAGTTGGTAGCTCTTGATCCGGCAAACAAACCACCGCTGGTAGCGGTGGTT
TTTTTGTTTGCAAGCAGCAGATTACGCGCAGAAAAAAAGGATCTCAAGAAGATCCTTTGATCTTTTCTAC
GGGGTCTGACGCTCAGTGGAACGAAAACTCACGTTAAGGGATTTTGGTCATGAGATTATCAAAAAGGATC
TTCACCTAGATCCTTTTAAATTAAAAATGAAGTTTTAAATCAATCTAAAGTATATATGAGTAAACTTGGT
CTGACAGTTACCAATGCTTAATCAGTGAGGCACCTATCTCAGCGATCTGTCTATTTCGTTCATCCATAGT
TGCCTGACTCCCCGTCGTGTAGATAACTACGATACGGGAGGGCTTACCATCTGGCCCCAGTGCTGCAATG
ATACCGCGAGACCCACGCTCACCGGCTCCAGATTTATCAGCAATAAACCAGCCAGCCGGAAGGGCCGAGC
GCAGAAGTGGTCCTGCAACTTTATCCGCCTCCATCCAGTCTATTAATTGTTGCCGGGAAGCTAGAGTAAG
TAGTTCGCCAGTTAATAGTTTGCGCAACGTTGTTGCCATTGCTACAGGCATCGTGGTGTCACGCTCGTCG
TTTGGTATGGCTTCATTCAGCTCCGGTTCCCAACGATCAAGGCGAGTTACATGATCCCCCATGTTGTGCA
AAAAAGCGGTTAGCTCCTTCGGTCCTCCGATCGTTGTCAGAAGTAAGTTGGCCGCAGTGTTATCACTCAT
GGTTATGGCAGCACTGCATAATTCTCTTACTGTCATGCCATCCGTAAGATGCTTTTCTGTGACTGGTGAG
TACTCAACCAAGTCATTCTGAGAATAGTGTATGCGGCGACCGAGTTGCTCTTGCCCGGCGTCAATACGGG
ATAATACCGCGCCACATAGCAGAACTTTAAAAGTGCTCATCATTGGAAAACGTTCTTCGGGGCGAAAACT
CTCAAGGATCTTACCGCTGTTGAGATCCAGTTCGATGTAACCCACTCGTGCACCCAACTGATCTTCAGCA
TCTTTTACTTTCACCAGCGTTTCTGGGTGAGCAAAAACAGGAAGGCAAAATGCCGCAAAAAAGGGAATAA
GGGCGACACGGAAATGTTGAATACTCATACTCTTCCTTTTTCAATATTATTGAAGCATTTATCAGGGTTA
TTGTCTCATGAGCGGATACATATTTGAATGTATTTAGAAAAATAAACAAATAGGGGTTCCGCGCACATTT
CCCCGAAAAGTGCCACCTGACGTCGACGGATCGGGAGATCTCCCGATCCCCTATGGTGCACTCTCAGTAC
AATCTGCTCTGATGCCGCATAGTTAAGCCAGTATCTGCTCCCTGCTTGTGTGTTGGAGGTCGCTGAGTAG
TGCGCGAGCAAAATTTAAGCTACAACAAGGCAAGGCTTGACCGACAATTGCATGAAGAATCTGCTTAGGG
TTAGGCGTTTTGCGCTGCTTCGCGATGTACGGGCCAGATATACGCGTTGACATTGATTATTGACTAGTTA
TTAATAGTAATCAATTACGGGGTCATTAGTTCATAGCCCATATATGGAGTTCCGCGTTACATAACTTACG
GTAAATGGCCCGCCTGGCTGACCGCCCAACGACCCCCGCCCATTGACGTCAATAATGACGTATGTTCCCA
TAGTAACGCCAATAGGGACTTTCCATTGACGTCAATGGGTGGAGTATTTACGGTAAACTGCCCACTTGGC
AGTACATCAAGTGTATCATATGCCAAGTACGCCCCCTATTGACGTCAATGACGGTAAATGGCCCGCCTGG
CATTATGCCCAGTACATGACCTTATGGGACTTTCCTACTTGGCAGTACATCTACGTATTAGTCATCGCTA
TTACCATGGTGATGCGGTTTTGGCAGTACATCAATGGGCGTGGATAGCGGTTTGACTCACGGGGATTTCC
AAGTCTCCACCCCATTGACGTCAATGGGAGTTTGTTTTGGCACCAAAATCAACGGGACTTTCCAAAATGT
CGTAACAACTCCGCCCCATTGACGCAAATGGGCGGTAGGCGTGTACGGTGG
Features (pLannotate 1.2.2; 21 found; start..end, strand, type, name):
     17..50      +  LTR            5' LTR (truncated) (fragment): truncated 5' long terminal repeat (LTR) from HIV-1
     66..84      +  promoter       T7 promoter: promoter for bacteriophage T7 RNA polymerase
    133..2178    +  CDS            Peredox: genetically encoded fluorescent biosensor of the cytosolic NADH-NAD+ redox state (Hung et al., 2011) consists of two pH-insensitive mutant copies of the Thermus aquaticus redox-sensing repressor Rex (T-Rex) separated by circularly permuted monomeric T-Sapphire (cpmTS), a pH-resistant GFP variant
   2179..2886    +  CDS            mCherry: mCherry is a basic (constitutively fluorescent) red fluorescent protein published in 2004, derived from Discosoma sp.. It is reported to be a very rapidly-maturing monomer with low acid sensitivity.
   2958..3182    +  polyA_signal   bGH poly(A) signal: bovine growth hormone polyadenylation signal
   3186..3207    +  promoter       SV40 promoter (fragment): SV40 enhancer and early promoter
   3228..3656    +  rep_origin     f1 ori (sequence partly withheld): f1 bacteriophage origin of replication; arrow indicates direction of (+) strand synthesis
   3670..3999    +  promoter       SV40 promoter: SV40 enhancer and early promoter
   4066..4857    +  CDS            neo: KKA2_KLEPN - Also known as kan, nptII. Experimental evidence at protein level: Swiss-Prot protein existence level 1. Resistance to kanamycin, neomycin, paromomycin, ribostamycin, butirosin and gentamicin B. From Klebsiella pneumoniae.
   4881..5039    +  CDS            ble (fragment): BLE_KLEPN - Experimental evidence at protein level: Swiss-Prot protein existence level 1. Binding protein with a strong affinity to the bleomycin family of antibiotics. Binds to CL990; an antimitotic-antibiotic compound. From Klebsiella pneumoniae.
   5034..5155    +  polyA_signal   SV40 poly(A) signal: SV40 polyadenylation signal
   5228..5244    -  protein_bind   lac operator: The lac repressor binds to the lac operator to inhibit transcription in E. coli. This inhibition can be relieved by adding lactose or isopropyl-β-D-thiogalactopyranoside (IPTG). lac repressor encoded by lacI
   5252..5282    -  promoter       lac promoter: promoter for the E. coli lac operon
   5297..5318    -  protein_bind   CAP binding site: CAP binding activates transcription in the presence of cAMP. E. coli catabolite activator protein
   5331..5423    -  CDS            lacI (fragment): lac repressor; lacI; The lac repressor binds to the lac operator to inhibit transcription in E. coli. This inhibition can be relieved by adding lactose or isopropyl-β-D-thiogalactopyranoside (IPTG).
   5606..6194    -  rep_origin     ori: high-copy-number ColE1/pMB1/pBR322/pUC origin of replication
   6365..7225    -  CDS            AmpR: β-lactamase; bla; confers resistance to ampicillin, carbenicillin, and related antibiotics
   7226..7330    -  promoter       AmpR promoter: bla
   7389..7441    -  misc_feature   bom (fragment): basis of mobility region from pBR322
   7596..7975    +  enhancer       CMV enhancer: human cytomegalovirus immediate early enhancer
   7976..21      +  promoter       CMV promoter (across the origin): human cytomegalovirus (CMV) immediate early promoter
