>Addgene plasmid #32384 | pcDNA3.1-Peredox-mCherry-NLS | analyzer sequence | sequence record 37048
GAGGTCTATATAAGCAGAGCTCTCTGGCTAACTAGAGAACCCACTGCTTACTGGCTTATCGAAATTAATA
CGACTCACTATAGGGAGACCCAAGCTGGCTAGCTCTAGATTGGGCCCACCATGGTTGCTAGCAAAGTTCC
TGAAGCAGCCATTTCCAGACTGATTACTTACCTGAGAATTCTGGAAGAGCTGGAAGCCCAAGGTGTACAC
CGCACCGCCTCCGAGCAACTGGGCGAGCTGGCCCAGGTCACCGCCTTCCAGGTTGATAAGGACCTGTCCT
ACTTCGGCTCCTACGGCACTGACGGCGTTGGCTACACTGTACCGGTCCTCAAGAGAGAACTGCGCCATAT
CCTCGGTCTGAACCGCAAATGGGGCCTGTGCATCGTGGGGATGGGCCGCCTGGGATCCGCTCTTGCTGAT
TGGCCTGGTTTTGGCGAGAGCTTCGAGCTGCGCGGTTTCTTCGATGTTGACCCAGGTATGGTTGGTCGGC
CGGTTCGCGGTGGTGTTATCGAACACGTTGATCTGCTGCCCCAGCGCGTACCTGGTCGCATCGAAATCGC
TCTGCTGACGGTTCCACGCGAGGCAGCACAGAAGGCTGCCGACCTGCTGGTTGCCGCTGGCATCAAGGGC
ATCCTGAACTTCGCTCCAGTTGTACTGGAGGTTCCCAAGGAAGTGGCTGTTGAGAACGTTGACATCCTGG
CCGGTCTGACGCGTCTGAGCTTTGCCATTCTGAACCCCACGTGGAGCGCAGCAGGTGGGCATGGTTTCAC
TGCTCACAACGTGTATATCATGGCTGACAAACAGAAGAACGGTATCAAGGCCAACTTCAAGATCCGCCAC
AACATCGAAGACGGCGGCGTTCAGCTGGCTGATCACTACCAGCAGAACACCCCAATCGGCGACGGCCCTG
TTCTGCTGCCTGACAACCACTACTTAAGCATCCAGTCTAAACTGTCCAAAGACCCAAACGAGAAGCGCGA
CCACATGGTTCTGCTGGAATTTGTTACCGCCGCTGGCATCACCCACGGCATGGACGAACTGTACAAGGGC
GGCACCGGGGGATCTATGGTTTCCAAAGGCGAGGAACTGTTCACTGGTGTTGTTCCTATCCTGGTTGAAC
TGGACGGCGACGTTAACGGCCACAAATTCAGCGTTAGCGGGGAAGGCGAAGGAGACGCTACCTACGGCAA
GCTGACTCTGAAGTTCATCTGCACCACTGGCAAGCTGCCTGTTCCTTGGCCTACCCTGGTTACTACCTTC
TCCTATGGTGTTATGGTTTTCGCCAGATATCCTGACCACATGAAGCAGCACGACTTCTTCAAGAGCGCCA
TGCCTGAGGGCTACGTTCAGGAACGCACCATCTTTTTCAAGGACGACGGCAACTATAAGACACGCGCTGA
GGTTAAGTTCGAGGGCGACACTCTGGTTAACCGCATCGAGCTGAAGGGCATCGACTTCAAGGAGGACGGC
AACATCCTGGGCCATAAGCTTGAATATAACACCAAGGTACCTGAAGCCGCCATCAGCCGCCTCATCACTT
ACCTCCGCATCCTGGAGGAGCTCGAAGCCCAAGGCGTTCACCGCACTGCAAGCGAGCAGCTGGGCGAACT
GGCACAGGTTACAGCATTCCAGGTTGACGAAGATCTGTCCTATTTCGGTTCCTACGGCACCGACGGTGTT
GGCTACACAGTCCCTGTCCTGAAGCGCGAGCTGCGCCACATCCTGGGCCTGAACCGCAAGTGGGGCTTAT
GCATCGTTGGCATGGGCCGCCTCGGTAGTGCACTGGCAGACTGGCCGGGCTTTGGTGAATCTTTCGAACT
GCGCGGCTTCTTCGACGTTGATCCAGGCATGGTTGGGCGCCCTGTTCGCGGTGGCGTTATCGAGCATGTT
GACCTCCTGCCACAGCGCGTCCCGGGTCGCATCGAGATCGCCCTGCTGACCGTTCCTCGCGAAGCTGCAC
AGAAGGCAGCCGACTTACTAGTCGCCGCTGGTATCAAGGGAATTCTGAACTTCGCCCCTGTTGTTCTGGA
GGTTCCTAAGGAAGTTGCTGTTGAAAACGTTGATTTCCTGGCCGGCCTGACCCGCCTGAGCTTCGCAATC
CTGAATCCTAAGTGGCGCGAAGAAATGATGGGTTCCGGAACTGGGGGCAACGCCTCTGACGGTGGTGGGT
CTGGTGGTATGGTGAGCAAGGGCGAGGAGGATAACATGGCCATCATCAAGGAGTTCATGCGCTTCAAGGT
GCACATGGAGGGCTCCGTGAACGGCCACGAGTTCGAGATCGAGGGCGAGGGCGAGGGCCGCCCCTACGAG
GGCACCCAGACCGCCAAGCTGAAGGTGACCAAGGGTGGCCCCCTGCCCTTCGCCTGGGACATCCTGTCCC
CTCAGTTCATGTACGGCTCCAAGGCCTACGTGAAGCACCCCGCCGACATCCCCGACTACTTGAAGCTGTC
CTTCCCCGAGGGCTTCAAGTGGGAGCGCGTGATGAACTTCGAGGACGGCGGCGTGGTGACCGTGACCCAG
GACTCCTCCCTGCAGGACGGCGAGTTCATCTACAAGGTGAAGCTGCGCGGCACCAACTTCCCCTCCGACG
GCCCCGTAATGCAGAAGAAGACCATGGGCTGGGAGGCCTCCTCCGAGCGGATGTACCCCGAGGACGGCGC
CCTGAAGGGCGAGATCAAGCAGAGGCTGAAGCTGAAGGACGGCGGCCACTACGACGCTGAGGTCAAGACC
ACCTACAAGGCCAAGAAGCCCGTGCAGCTGCCCGGCGCCTACAACGTCAACATCAAGTTGGACATCACCT
CCCACAACGAGGACTACACCATCGTGGAACAGTACGAACGCGCCGAGGGCCGCCACTCCACCGGCGGCAT
GGACGAACTGTACAAGCCTAAAAAGAAACGTAAAGTTGAAGATGCTTGAGTCGAGAAGCTTAAGTTTAAA
CCGCTGATCAGCCTCGACTGTGCCTTCTAGTTGCCAGCCATCTGTTGTTTGCCCCTCCCCCGTGCCTTCC
TTGACCCTGGAAGGTGCCACTCCCACTGTCCTTTCCTAATAAAATGAGGAAATTGCATCGCATTGTCTGA
GTAGGTGTCATTCTATTCTGGGGGGTGGGGTGGGGCAGGACAGCAAGGGGGAGGATTGGGAAGACAATAG
CAGGCATGCTGGGGATGCGGTGGGCTCTATGGCTTCTGAGGCGGAAAGAACCAGCTGGGGCTCTAGGGGG
TATCCCC
[124 nt withheld, positions 3228-3351]
C
[91 nt withheld, positions 3353-3443]
A
[49 nt withheld, positions 3445-3493]
CCTTTGACGTTGGAGTCCACGTTCTTT
[37 nt withheld, positions 3521-3557]
ACCCTATCTCGGTCTATTCTTTTGATTTATAAGGGATTTTGCCGATTTCGGCCTATTGGTTAAAAAATGA
GCTGATTTAACAAAAATTTAACGCGAATTAATTCTGTGGAATGTGTGTCAGTTAGGGTGTGGAAAGTCCC
CAGGCTCCCCAGCAGGCAGAAGTATGCAAAGCATGCATCTCAATTAGTCAGCAACCAGGTGTGGAAAGTC
CCCAGGCTCCCCAGCAGGCAGAAGTATGCAAAGCATGCATCTCAATTAGTCAGCAACCATAGTCCCGCCC
CTAACTCCGCCCATCCCGCCCCTAACTCCGCCCAGTTCCGCCCATTCTCCGCCCCATGGCTGACTAATTT
TTTTTATTTATGCAGAGGCCGAGGCCGCCTCTGCCTCTGAGCTATTCCAGAAGTAGTGAGGAGGCTTTTT
TGGAGGCCTAGGCTTTTGCAAAAAGCTCCCGGGAGCTTGTATATCCATTTTCGGATCTGATCAAGAGACA
GGATGAGGATCGTTTCGCATGATTGAACAAGATGGATTGCACGCAGGTTCTCCGGCCGCTTGGGTGGAGA
GGCTATTCGGCTATGACTGGGCACAACAGACAATCGGCTGCTCTGATGCCGCCGTGTTCCGGCTGTCAGC
GCAGGGGCGCCCGGTTCTTTTTGTCAAGACCGACCTGTCCGGTGCCCTGAATGAACTGCAGGACGAGGCA
GCGCGGCTATCGTGGCTGGCCACGACGGGCGTTCCTTGCGCAGCTGTGCTCGACGTTGTCACTGAAGCGG
GAAGGGACTGGCTGCTATTGGGCGAAGTGCCGGGGCAGGATCTCCTGTCATCTCACCTTGCTCCTGCCGA
GAAAGTATCCATCATGGCTGATGCAATGCGGCGGCTGCATACGCTTGATCCGGCTACCTGCCCATTCGAC
CACCAAGCGAAACATCGCATCGAGCGAGCACGTACTCGGATGGAAGCCGGTCTTGTCGATCAGGATGATC
TGGACGAAGAGCATCAGGGGCTCGCGCCAGCCGAACTGTTCGCCAGGCTCAAGGCGCGCATGCCCGACGG
CGAGGATCTCGTCGTGACCCATGGCGATGCCTGCTTGCCGAATATCATGGTGGAAAATGGCCGCTTTTCT
GGATTCATCGACTGTGGCCGGCTGGGTGTGGCGGACCGCTATCAGGACATAGCGTTGGCTACCCGTGATA
TTGCTGAAGAGCTTGGCGGCGAATGGGCTGACCGCTTCCTCGTGCTTTACGGTATCGCCGCTCCCGATTC
GCAGCGCATCGCCTTCTATCGCCTTCTTGACGAGTTCTTCTGAGCGGGACTCTGGGGTTCGAAATGACCG
ACCAAGCGACGCCCAACCTGCCATCACGAGATTTCGATTCCACCGCCGCCTTCTATGAAAGGTTGGGCTT
CGGAATCGTTTTCCGGGACGCCGGCTGGATGATCCTCCAGCGCGGGGATCTCATGCTGGAGTTCTTCGCC
CACCCCAACTTGTTTATTGCAGCTTATAATGGTTACAAATAAAGCAATAGCATCACAAATTTCACAAATA
AAGCATTTTTTTCACTGCATTCTAGTTGTGGTTTGTCCAAACTCATCAATGTATCTTATCATGTCTGTAT
ACCGTCGACCTCTAGCTAGAGCTTGGCGTAATCATGGTCATAGCTGTTTCCTGTGTGAAATTGTTATCCG
CTCACAATTCCACACAACATACGAGCCGGAAGCATAAAGTGTAAAGCCTGGGGTGCCTAATGAGTGAGCT
AACTCACATTAATTGCGTTGCGCTCACTGCCCGCTTTCCAGTCGGGAAACCTGTCGTGCCAGCTGCATTA
ATGAATCGGCCAACGCGCGGGGAGAGGCGGTTTGCGTATTGGGCGCTCTTCCGCTTCCTCGCTCACTGAC
TCGCTGCGCTCGGTCGTTCGGCTGCGGCGAGCGGTATCAGCTCACTCAAAGGCGGTAATACGGTTATCCA
CAGAATCAGGGGATAACGCAGGAAAGAACATGTGAGCAAAAGGCCAGCAAAAGGCCAGGAACCGTAAAAA
GGCCGCGTTGCTGGCGTTTTTCCATAGGCTCCGCCCCCCTGACGAGCATCACAAAAATCGACGCTCAAGT
CAGAGGTGGCGAAACCCGACAGGACTATAAAGATACCAGGCGTTTCCCCCTGGAAGCTCCCTCGTGCGCT
CTCCTGTTCCGACCCTGCCGCTTACCGGATACCTGTCCGCCTTTCTCCCTTCGGGAAGCGTGGCGCTTTC
TCATAGCTCACGCTGTAGGTATCTCAGTTCGGTGTAGGTCGTTCGCTCCAAGCTGGGCTGTGTGCACGAA
CCCCCCGTTCAGCCCGACCGCTGCGCCTTATCCGGTAACTATCGTCTTGAGTCCAACCCGGTAAGACACG
ACTTATCGCCACTGGCAGCAGCCACTGGTAACAGGATTAGCAGAGCGAGGTATGTAGGCGGTGCTACAGA
GTTCTTGAAGTGGTGGCCTAACTACGGCTACACTAGAAGAACAGTATTTGGTATCTGCGCTCTGCTGAAG
CCAGTTACCTTCGGAAAAAGAGTTGGTAGCTCTTGATCCGGCAAACAAACCACCGCTGGTAGCGGTTTTT
TTGTTTGCAAGCAGCAGATTACGCGCAGAAAAAAAGGATCTCAAGAAGATCCTTTGATCTTTTCTACGGG
GTCTGACGCTCAGTGGAACGAAAACTCACGTTAAGGGATTTTGGTCATGAGATTATCAAAAAGGATCTTC
ACCTAGATCCTTTTAAATTAAAAATGAAGTTTTAAATCAATCTAAAGTATATATGAGTAAACTTGGTCTG
ACAGTTACCAATGCTTAATCAGTGAGGCACCTATCTCAGCGATCTGTCTATTTCGTTCATCCATAGTTGC
CTGACTCCCCGTCGTGTAGATAACTACGATACGGGAGGGCTTACCATCTGGCCCCAGTGCTGCAATGATA
CCGCGAGACCCACGCTCACCGGCTCCAGATTTATCAGCAATAAACCAGCCAGCCGGAAGGGCCGAGCGCA
GAAGTGGTCCTGCAACTTTATCCGCCTCCATCCAGTCTATTAATTGTTGCCGGGAAGCTAGAGTAAGTAG
TTCGCCAGTTAATAGTTTGCGCAACGTTGTTGCCATTGCTACAGGCATCGTGGTGTCACGCTCGTCGTTT
GGTATGGCTTCATTCAGCTCCGGTTCCCAACGATCAAGGCGAGTTACATGATCCCCCATGTTGTGCAAAA
AAGCGGTTAGCTCCTTCGGTCCTCCGATCGTTGTCAGAAGTAAGTTGGCCGCAGTGTTATCACTCATGGT
TATGGCAGCACTGCATAATTCTCTTACTGTCATGCCATCCGTAAGATGCTTTTCTGTGACTGGTGAGTAC
TCAACCAAGTCATTCTGAGAATAGTGTATGCGGCGACCGAGTTGCTCTTGCCCGGCGTCAATACGGGATA
ATACCGCGCCACATAGCAGAACTTTAAAAGTGCTCATCATTGGAAAACGTTCTTCGGGGCGAAAACTCTC
AAGGATCTTACCGCTGTTGAGATCCAGTTCGATGTAACCCACTCGTGCACCCAACTGATCTTCAGCATCT
TTTACTTTCACCAGCGTTTCTGGGTGAGCAAAAACAGGAAGGCAAAATGCCGCAAAAAAGGGAATAAGGG
CGACACGGAAATGTTGAATACTCATACTCTTCCTTTTTCAATATTATTGAAGCATTTATCAGGGTTATTG
TCTCATGAGCGGATACATATTTGAATGTATTTAGAAAAATAAACAAATAGGGGTTCCGCGCACATTTCCC
CGAAAAGTGCCACCTGACGTCGACGGATCGGGAGATCTCCCGATCCCCTATGGTGCACTCTCAGTACAAT
CTGCTCTGATGCCGCATAGTTAAGCCAGTATCTGCTCCCTGCTTGTGTGTTGGAGGTCGCTGAGTAGTGC
GCGAGCAAAATTTAAGCTACAACAAGGCAAGGCTTGACCGACAATTGCATGAAGAATCTGCTTAGGGTTA
GGCGTTTTGCGCTGCTTCGCGATGTACGGGCCAGATATACGCGTTGACATTGATTATTGACTAGTTATTA
ATAGTAATCAATTACGGGGTCATTAGTTCATAGCCCATATATGGAGTTCCGCGTTACATAACTTACGGTA
AATGGCCCGCCTGGCTGACCGCCCAACGACCCCCGCCCATTGACGTCAATAATGACGTATGTTCCCATAG
TAACGCCAATAGGGACTTTCCATTGACGTCAATGGGTGGAGTATTTACGGTAAACTGCCCACTTGGCAGT
ACATCAAGTGTATCATATGCCAAGTACGCCCCCTATTGACGTCAATGACGGTAAATGGCCCGCCTGGCAT
TATGCCCAGTACATGACCTTATGGGACTTTCCTACTTGGCAGTACATCTACGTATTAGTCATCGCTATTA
CCATGGTGATGCGGTTTTGGCAGTACATCAATGGGCGTGGATAGCGGTTTGACTCACGGGGATTTCCAAG
TCTCCACCCCATTGACGTCAATGGGAGTTTGTTTTGGCACCAAAATCAACGGGACTTTCCAAAATGTCGT
AACAACTCCGCCCCATTGACGCAAATGGGCGGTAGGCGTGTACGGTGG
Features (pLannotate 1.2.2; 21 found; start..end, strand, type, name):
     17..50      +  LTR            5' LTR (truncated) (fragment): truncated 5' long terminal repeat (LTR) from HIV-1
     66..84      +  promoter       T7 promoter: promoter for bacteriophage T7 RNA polymerase
    133..2178    +  CDS            Peredox: genetically encoded fluorescent biosensor of the cytosolic NADH-NAD+ redox state (Hung et al., 2011) consists of two pH-insensitive mutant copies of the Thermus aquaticus redox-sensing repressor Rex (T-Rex) separated by circularly permuted monomeric T-Sapphire (cpmTS), a pH-resistant GFP variant
   2179..2886    +  CDS            mCherry: mCherry is a basic (constitutively fluorescent) red fluorescent protein published in 2004, derived from Discosoma sp.. It is reported to be a very rapidly-maturing monomer with low acid sensitivity.
   2958..3182    +  polyA_signal   bGH poly(A) signal: bovine growth hormone polyadenylation signal
   3186..3207    +  promoter       SV40 promoter (fragment): SV40 enhancer and early promoter
   3228..3656    +  rep_origin     f1 ori (sequence partly withheld): f1 bacteriophage origin of replication; arrow indicates direction of (+) strand synthesis
   3670..3999    +  promoter       SV40 promoter: SV40 enhancer and early promoter
   4066..4857    +  CDS            neo: KKA2_KLEPN - Also known as kan, nptII. Experimental evidence at protein level: Swiss-Prot protein existence level 1. Resistance to kanamycin, neomycin, paromomycin, ribostamycin, butirosin and gentamicin B. From Klebsiella pneumoniae.
   4881..5039    +  CDS            ble (fragment): BLE_KLEPN - Experimental evidence at protein level: Swiss-Prot protein existence level 1. Binding protein with a strong affinity to the bleomycin family of antibiotics. Binds to CL990; an antimitotic-antibiotic compound. From Klebsiella pneumoniae.
   5034..5155    +  polyA_signal   SV40 poly(A) signal: SV40 polyadenylation signal
   5228..5244    -  protein_bind   lac operator: The lac repressor binds to the lac operator to inhibit transcription in E. coli. This inhibition can be relieved by adding lactose or isopropyl-β-D-thiogalactopyranoside (IPTG). lac repressor encoded by lacI
   5252..5282    -  promoter       lac promoter: promoter for the E. coli lac operon
   5297..5318    -  protein_bind   CAP binding site: CAP binding activates transcription in the presence of cAMP. E. coli catabolite activator protein
   5331..5423    -  CDS            lacI (fragment): lac repressor; lacI; The lac repressor binds to the lac operator to inhibit transcription in E. coli. This inhibition can be relieved by adding lactose or isopropyl-β-D-thiogalactopyranoside (IPTG).
   5606..6191    -  rep_origin     ori: high-copy-number ColE1/pMB1/pBR322/pUC origin of replication
   6362..7222    -  CDS            AmpR: β-lactamase; bla; confers resistance to ampicillin, carbenicillin, and related antibiotics
   7223..7327    -  promoter       AmpR promoter: bla
   7386..7438    -  misc_feature   bom (fragment): basis of mobility region from pBR322
   7593..7972    +  enhancer       CMV enhancer: human cytomegalovirus immediate early enhancer
   7973..21      +  promoter       CMV promoter (across the origin): human cytomegalovirus (CMV) immediate early promoter
