[The description below was written by a language model from this plasmid's Addgene catalogue record and pLannotate feature annotations shown in this document.]
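Description:
pcDNA3.1-Peredox-mCherry-NLS is a mammalian expression plasmid of roughly 8.2 kb built on the pcDNA3.1 backbone. It is propagated in E. coli at high copy from a ColE1/pUC-type origin under ampicillin selection (AmpR with its bla promoter), and it also carries an f1 origin for single-stranded DNA production. For selection in mammalian cells, the backbone provides a neomycin phosphotransferase (neo) gene driven by the SV40 enhancer/early promoter and terminated by an SV40 poly(A) signal, which permits G418 selection of stable transfectants. The two annotated sequence records differ by only three nucleotides, within the bacterial origin, and give the same feature map. Short hits to an HIV-1 LTR, ble, lacI and bom are small fragments and are probably annotation matches to backbone sequence rather than functional elements.

The payload is an approximately 2.8 kb open reading frame expressed from the CMV immediate-early enhancer/promoter and terminated by the bGH poly(A) signal. A T7 promoter lies just upstream of the insert and serves as a sequencing primer site. The coding region begins with Peredox, a genetically encoded sensor of the NADH-NAD+ redox state made of two pH-insensitive mutant copies of the Thermus aquaticus Rex repressor flanking a circularly permuted monomeric T-Sapphire. It is fused directly to mCherry, a constitutively red fluorescent protein that can serve as a reference signal for normalising the sensor's green fluorescence. The catalogue lists a C-terminal nuclear localization sequence; it is not annotated separately in the feature tables but would occupy the short stretch after mCherry. The construct is used for live-cell imaging of NADH-NAD+ redox state in transfected mammalian cells, with the sensor directed to the nucleus.
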