Addgene plasmid #32384: pcDNA3.1-Peredox-mCherry-NLS
Depositing lab: Gary Yellen. Depositing organization: Harvard Medical School. Publication: Imaging Cytosolic NADH-NAD(+) Redox State with a Genetically Encoded Fluorescent Biosensor. Hung YP, Albeck JG, Tantama M, Yellen G. Cell Metab. 2011 Oct 5;14(4):545-54. 10.1016/j.cmet.2011.08.012 PubMed 21982714.
Backbone
  Vector backbone: pcDNA3.1
  Backbone manufacturer: InVitrogen
  Backbone size w/o insert (bp): 5400
  Vector type: Mammalian Expression
Growth in bacteria
  Bacterial resistance: Ampicillin, 100 μg/mL
  Growth temperature: 37°C
  Growth strain: DH5alpha
  Copy number: High Copy
Gene/Insert
  Gene/Insert name: Peredox-mCherry-NLS
  Insert size (bp): 2800
  Promoter: CMV
  Tag / fusion protein: Nuclear Localization Seq (C terminal on insert)
  Cloning method: Restriction Enzyme; 5′ cloning site XbaI (not destroyed); 3′ cloning site XhoI (destroyed during cloning)
  Sequencing primers: 5′ T7; 3′ mCherry-R
Terms and licenses: Academic/Nonprofit Terms; Industry Terms: Not Available to Industry
How to cite: pcDNA3.1-Peredox-mCherry-NLS was a gift from Gary Yellen (Addgene plasmid # 32384 ; http://n2t.net/addgene:32384 ; RRID:Addgene_32384)
