>Addgene plasmid #32384 | pcDNA3.1-Peredox-mCherry-NLS | addgene partial sequence | sequence record 37962 | BGH-Rev 5'-TAGAAGGCACAGTCGAGG-3'
TAGCTCTGACTAGCATCTTCAACTTTACGTTTCTTTTTAGGCTTGTACAGTTCGTCCATGCCGCCGGTGG
AGTGGCGGCCCTCGGCGCGTTCGTACTGTTCCACGATGGTGTAGTCCTCGTTGTGGGAGGTGATGTCCAA
CTTGATGTTGACGTTGTAGGCGCCGGGCAGCTGCACGGGCTTCTTGGCCTTGTAGGTGGTCTTGACCTCA
GCGTCGTAGTGGCCGCCGTCCTTCAGCTTCAGCCTCTGCTTGATCTCGCCCTTCAGGGCGCCGTCCTCGG
GGTACATCCGCTCGGAGGAGGCCTCCCAGCCCATGGTCTTCTTCTGCATTACGGGGCCGTCGGAGGGGAA
GTTGGTGCCGCGCAGCTTCACCTTGTAGATGAACTCGCCGTCCTGCAGGGAGGAGTCCTGGGTCACGGTC
ACCACGCCGCCGTCCTCGAAGTTCATCACGCGCTCCCACTTGAAGCCCTCGGGGAAGGACAGCTTCAAGT
AGTCGGGGATGTCGGCGGGGTGCTTCACGTAGGCCTTGGAGCCGTACATGAACTGAGGGGACAGGATGTC
CCAGGCGAAGGGCAGGGGGCCACCCTTGGTCACCTTCAGCTTGGCGGTCTGGGTGCCCTCGTAGGGGCGG
CCCTCGCCCTCGCCCTCGATCTCGAACTCGTGGCCGTTCACGGAGCCCTCCATGTGCACCTTGAAGCGCA
TGAACTCCTTGATGATGGCCATGTTATCCTCCTCGCCCTTGCTCACCATACCACCAGACCCACCACCGTC
AGAGGCGTTGCCCCCAGTTCCGGAACCCATCATTTCTTCGCGCCACTTAGGATTCAGGATTGCGAAGCTC
AGGCGGGTCAGGCCGGCCAGGAAATCAACGTTTTCAACAGCAACTTCCTTAGGAACCTCCAGAACAACAG
GGGCGAAGTTC
